>Addgene plasmid #146630 | pAc5.1B-myc-SBP-DmDCP2-E361A-dsRNAres_J | depositor full sequence | sequence record 289076 | Full Sequence
CTTCAAGGAATTAATTCTATATTCTAAAAACACAAATGATACTTCTAAAAAAAATCATGAATGGCATCAA
CTCTGAATCAAATCTTTGCAGATGCACCTACTTCTCATTTCCACTGTCACATCATTTTTCCAGATCTCGC
TGCCTGTTATGTGGCCCACAAACCAAGACACGTTTTATGGCCATTAAAGCTGGCTGATCGTCGCCAAACA
CCAAATACATATCAATATGTACATTCGAGAAAGAAGCGATCAAAGAAGCGTCTTCGGGCGAGTAGGAGAA
TGCGGAGGAGAAGGAGAACGAGCTGATCTAGTATCTCTCCACAATCCAATGCCAACTGACCAACTGGCCA
TATTCGGAGCAATTTGAAGCCAATTTCCATCGCCTGGCGATCGCTCCATTCTTGGCTATATGTTTTTCAC
CGTTCCCGGGGCCATTTTCAAAGACTCGTCGGTAAGATAAGATTGTGTCACTCGCTGTCTCTCTTCATTT
GTCGAAGAATGCTGAGGAATTTCGCGATGACGTCGGCGAGTATTTTGAAGAATGAGAATAATTTGTATTT
ATACGAAAATCAGTTAGTGGAATTTTCTACAAAAACATGTTATCTATAGATAATTTTGTTGCAAAATATG
TTGACTATGACAAAGATTGTATGTATATACCTTTAATGTATTCTCATTTTCTTATGTATTTATAATGGCA
ATGATGATACTGATGATATTTTAAGATGATGCCAGACCACAGGCTGATTTCTGCGTCTTTTGCCGAACGC
AGTGCATGTGCGGTTGTTGTTTTTTGGAATAGTTTCAATTTTCGGACTGTCCGCTTTGATTTCAGTTTCT
TGGCTTATTCAAAAAGCAAAGTAAAGCCAAAAAAGCGAGATGGCAATACCAAATGCGGCAAAACGGTAGT
GGAAGGAAAGGGGTGCGGGGCAGCGGAAGGAAGGGTGGGGCGGGGCGTGGCGGGGTCTGTGGCTGGGCGC
GACGTCACCGACGTTGGAGCCACTCCTTTGACCATGTGTGCGTGTGTGTATTATTCGTGTCTCGCCACTC
GCCGGTTGTTTTTTTCTTTTTATCTCGCTCTCTCTAGCGCCATCTCGTACGCATGCTCAACGCACCGCAT
GTTGCCGTGTCCTTTATGCGTCATTTTGGCTCGAAATAGGCAATTATTTAAACAAAGATTAGTCAACGAA
AACGCTAAAATAAATAAGTCTACAATATGGTTACTTATTGCCATGTGTGTGCAGCCAACGATAGCAACAA
AAGCAACAACACAGTGGCTTTCCCTCTTTCACTTTTTGTTTGCAAGCGCGTGCGAGCAAGACGGCACGAC
CGGCAAACGCAATTACGCTGACAAAGAGCAGACGAAGTTTTGGCCGAAAAACATCAAGGCGCCTGATACG
AATGCATTTGCAATAACAATTGCGATATTTAATATTGTTTATGAAGCTGTTTGACTTCAAAACACACAAA
AAAAAAAATAAAACAAATTATTTGAAAGAGAATTAGGAATCGGACAGCTTATCGTTACGGGCTAACAGCA
CACCGAGACGAAATAGCTTACCTGACGTCACAGCCTCTGGAAGAACTGCCGCCAAGCAGAGAGAGAGAGA
AAAAGAGGGAGAGCAGCTTAGACCGCATGTGCTTGTGTGTGAGGCGTCTCTCTCTTCGTCTCCTGTTTGC
GCAAACGCATAGACTGCACTGAGAAAATCGATTACCTATTTTTTATGAATGAATATTTGCACTATTACTA
TTCAAAACTATTAAGATAGCAATCACATTCAATAGCCAAATACTATACCACCTGAGCGATGCAACGAAAT
GATCAATTTGAGCAAAAATGCTGCATATTTAGGACGGCATCATTATAGAAATGCTTCTTGCTGTGTACTT
TTCTCTCGTCTGGCAGCTGTTTCGCCGTTATTGTTAAAACCGGCTTAAGTTAGGTGTGTTTTCTACGACT
AGTGATGCCCCTACTAGAAGATGTGTGTTGCACAAATGTCCCTGAATAACCAATTTGAAGTGCAGATAGC
AGTAAACGTAAGCTAATATGAATATTATTTAACTGTAATGTTTTAATATCGCTGGACATTACTAATAAAC
CCACTATAAACACATGTACATATGTATGTTTTGGCATACAATGAGTAGTTGGGGAAAAAATGTGTAAAAG
CACCGTGACCATCACAGCATAAAGATAACCAGCTGAAGTATCGAATATGAGTAACCCCCAAATTGAATCA
CATGCCGCAACTGATAGGACCCATGGAAGTACACTCTTCATGGCGATATACAAGACACACACAAGCACGA
ACACCCAGTTGCGGAGGAAATTCTCCGTAAATGAAAACCCAATCGGCGAACAATTCATACCCATATATGG
TAAAAGTTTTGAACGCGACTTGAGAGCGGAGAGCATTGCGGCTGATAAGGTTTTAGCGCTAAGCGGGCTT
TATAAAACGGGCTGCGGGACCAGTTTTCATATCACTACCGTTTGAGTTCTTGTGCTGTGTGGATACTCCT
CCCGACACAAAGCCGCTCCATCAGCCAGCAGTCGTCTAATCCAGAGACCCCGGATCGGGGTACCTGGCAA
CATGGAGCAGAAACTCATCTCTGAAGAAGACCTGAATCCCGGAAGCGGTAGCGGTACCATGGACGAGAAG
ACCACCGGCTGGCGGGGCGGCCACGTGGTGGAGGGCCTGGCCGGCGAGCTGGAGCAGCTGCGGGCCAGGC
TGGAGCACCACCCTCAGGGCCAGCGGGAGCCCTCCGGCGGCTGCAAGCCCCTCGCTAGCATGGAGATTGC
CTTGTTGATTAACAATGCTGTGGCCGTGGTGACCGCTTCGGCTAGTGCTGCTGTGTCGGCTAGTGCCTCC
GTGGGATCCTCCTCCAAAGACGACAATGTGAATAACCTCGCCCTGCTGGCCAGCTTGACCCTACAGAAGG
TCCTGAACATTAATAACAATAACAATCAACATTCCAAAAATAATAATCATTCCGATAACTCCAACTCCAA
GCAGCATGAACAGCAGAAGCAACAACAACAGCCCCAGCGCCGCAATCTGGATATCAAGTCCGAATACGAC
GTTTTGAATCAGCTGTTGAAGACCGGCGCCGTGTTTACGGCTACCCCGACCGCCCCCATCGCTATTGAGC
GCCGCAAACAAACCCAACAACAACAGCGCCCCTACGCCCAGCAAGCCCACCAGCAACAACAACAAAAACA
GCGTCTGAATTCGAGCATTTCCAGCACGCATTCCAGCACCAGCACCAATAGCAGCTATGGATCCTCGTCG
AGCGAAGACGCAGCTGGAACTTCGGCTCCCACTGGTGCTGGAGAGGTGGTTACTTCCGCTGCTCTAACTC
CCCGAGCTTCCACAACAAAAGCTAGCTCCAACAAGCTGCCCGAAAAGAGCAAGATCCCCAGCGACATTCT
GGACGACTTGGCTTCCCGCTTCATTATTAACGTGCCCGATATGGAACTGAATAACCTCATACGTATGTGT
TTCCAAATCGAACTGGCCCATTGGTTCTATTTGGATTTCTTTTGTGCCCCCGAATCTGGCGAGGATGGCG
AGACCCCGAAGTGCGTGCAACGAAAGCTGCCATCGGTGGGCATCAAGCAGTTTGCCATGCAGTTGTTCCA
ACACATTCCCTTCCTGAACAAACATTTTGGCACCGTGGATCAAATCCTGGACGAGTGGAAGAACTACAAG
CTATCGGTGCCCACTTATGGCGCTATTCTGGTGTCCGAGGATCACAATCACTGCTTGCTAGTGCAGTCCT
ACTTCGCGCGCAACTCCTGGGGATTTCCCAAGGGCAAGATCAATGAGAACGAAGACCCAGCCCATTGTGC
AACGAGAGAGGTTTATGAGGCCACCGGGTTCGATATCACGGACCTAATCGATGCCAACGACTACATCGAG
GCGTTCATCAACTACCAGTACACGCGGCTGTACGTGGTGCGAAACATACCGATGGACACGCAGTTCGCGC
CCCGCACTCGCAACGAGATCAAGTGCTGCGACTGGTTCCGTATCGATGCGCTGCCGGTGAACAAGAACGA
TGCCATATCAAAGGCCAAGTTGGGCAAGACCTCCAACTCCTTCTTCATGATTATGCCGTTTGTGAAGCGC
CTGAAGAAGTGGGTGAACGATCGGAAGGCTGGAATCGAGCCGCGTCGCCGCAAATTCTCTGGTCAGCAAT
CGCCAAAAGCGGCCTCGCCCACCAATATGAACGGAAATTGCAAGAAGGACGTCACAGGAGTGCGAAATGA
ATCGCAACGACAGAGGCACAAGTCCATGGGCGACTTGGATGGCGTCAAATTGAATAATCTCAATGGCAAG
GGGACCGTTGGAACGGGAGCGGGATCGGCAGCTTCCGCCTCCGCCACCGCTGCCATCAACTCGATGAACA
TATGCAATAGCAATGGGAAACGCAATAAGCAAAATGCGGCTGCGGGCAGCAATCAGGCAACGCCAACTAC
AATAGCAACGCCAATGACGTCAAATGGCGCCGTCGTAGGAGGTACTGTATCCTCGAAGCGTCAACTGTTC
CATAGCCAAAGTCAGGACGATGCGCAGCAATCGGCAAGCAATGAGAAGATTGTCAGCTCCTTCGATTTAA
TACGCAAGGAGAAGCAGCAACAACTTAAGGCAGCTAAGGCGCAAAAGCAGCAGCAACAACAGCAGCAACG
ATCGCGCACCAAGTCGCAGAGTGATAAGCAGTACAATCCACAGCAGCCAGTCAAAATCCTGGGACAACAG
CAGCCCACAACGGGCATGGATTTGATAGCCATGCTATCGGCAGCGGCGGCAGCTCAAAAGACACCAAACA
ACGAGCAGCAAACACAAGAGAAGCAGCAGCAGCAACAACGACCACGACCTGCTTCAGTGTCGCTTAACCT
TGGAGCAGGCAGTGCCACAGGAGCAACAACATCAGCTCCGGATGCCCAGTACATGCACAGGCTGCAGCGC
ATGGCATCGGGCACAAATTTGAGGATTCTGAAGCGGGCACAGTCGCAGCAGCCGCAGCAGCACCATCAGC
AACAGTTGCAACTAGAACAGCAACAACAGCAGCAGCAGCAGCTGGGAATCGACTTTACGCCAAATTTGAA
TTCGTGGACGAATTTCTCCTTTACCAAGAACTTCATAGCCAATGTGTTTTGCTAATCTAGAGGGCCCGCG
GTTCGAAGGTAAGCCTATCCCTAACCCTCTCCTCGGTCTCGATTCTACGCGTACCGGTCATCATCACCAT
CACCATTGAGTTTAAACCCGCTGATCAGCCTCGACTGTGCCTTCTAAGGCCTGAGCTCGCTGATCAGCCT
CGATCGAGGATCCAGACATGATAAGATACATTGATGAGTTTGGACAAACCACAACTAGAATGCAGTGAAA
AAAATGCTTTATTTGTGAAATTTGTGATGCTATTGCTTTATTTGTAACCATTATAAGCTGCAATAAACAA
GTTAACAACAACAATTGCATTCATTTTATGTTTCAGGTTCAGGGGGAGGTGTGGGAGGTTTTTTAAAGCA
AGTAAAACCTCTACAAATGTGGTATGGCTGATTATGATCAGTCGACCGATGCCCTTGAGAGCCTTCAACC
CAGTCAGCTCCTTCCGGTGGGCGCGGGGCATGACTATCGTCGCCGCACTTATGACTGTCTTCTTTATCAT
GCAACTCGTAGGACAGGTGCCGGCAGCGCTCTGGGTCATTTTCGGCGAGGACCGCTTTCGCTGGAGCGCG
ACGATGATCGGCCTGTCGCTTGCGGTATTCGGAATCTTGCACGCCCTCGCTCAAGCCTTCGTCACTGGTC
CCGCCACCAAACGTTTCGGCGAGAAGCAGGCCATTATCGCCGGCATGGCGGCCGACGCGCTGGGCTACGT
CTTGCTGGCGTTCGCGACGCGAGGCTGGATGGCCTTCCCCATTATGATTCTTCTCGCTTCCGGCGGCATC
GGGATGCCCGCGTTGCAGGCCATGCTGTCCAGGCAGGTAGATGACGACCATCAGGGACAGCTTCAAGGAT
CGCTCGCGGCTCTTACCAGCCAGCAAAAGGCCAGGAACCGTAAAAAGGCCGCGTTGCTGGCGTTTTTCCA
TAGGCTCCGCCCCCCTGACGAGCATCACAAAAATCGACGCTCAAGTCAGAGGTGGCGAAACCCGACAGGA
CTATAAAGATACCAGGCGTTTCCCCCTGGAAGCTCCCTCGTGCGCTCTCCTGTTCCGACCCTGCCGCTTA
CCGGATACCTGTCCGCCTTTCTCCCTTCGGGAAGCGTGGCGCTTTCTCAATGCTCACGCTGTAGGTATCT
CAGTTCGGTGTAGGTCGTTCGCTCCAAGCTGGGCTGTGTGCACGAACCCCCCGTTCAGCCCGACCGCTGC
GCCTTATCCGGTAACTATCGTCTTGAGTCCAACCCGGTAAGACACGACTTATCGCCACTGGCAGCAGCCA
CTGGTAACAGGATTAGCAGAGCGAGGTATGTAGGCGGTGCTACAGAGTTCTTGAAGTGGTGGCCTAACTA
CGGCTACACTAGAAGGACAGTATTTGGTATCTGCGCTCTGCTGAAGCCAGTTACCTTCGGAAAAAGAGTT
GGTAGCTCTTGATCCGGCAAACAAACCACCGCTGGTAGCGGTGGTTTTTTTGTTTGCAAGCAGCAGATTA
CGCGCAGAAAAAAAGGATCTCAAGAAGATCCTTTGATCTTTTCTACGGGGTCTGACGCTCAGTGGAACGA
AAACTCACGTTAAGGGATTTTGGTCATGAGATTATCAAAAAGGATCTTCACCTAGATCCTTTTAAATTAA
AAATGAAGTTTTAAATCAATCTAAAGTATATATGAGTAAACTTGGTCTGACAGTTACCAATGCTTAATCA
GTGAGGCACCTATCTCAGCGATCTGTCTATTTCGTTCATCCATAGTTGCCTGACTCCCCGTCGTGTAGAT
AACTACGATACGGGAGGGCTTACCATCTGGCCCCAGTGCTGCAATGATACCGCGAGACCCACGCTCACCG
GCTCCAGATTTATCAGCAATAAACCAGCCAGCCGGAAGGGCCGAGCGCAGAAGTGGTCCTGCAACTTTAT
CCGCCTCCATCCAGTCTATTAATTGTTGCCGGGAAGCTAGAGTAAGTAGTTCGCCAGTTAATAGTTTGCG
CAACGTTGTTGCCATTGCTGCAGGCATCGTGGTGTCACGCTCGTCGTTTGGTATGGCTTCATTCAGCTCC
GGTTCCCAACGATCAAGGCGAGTTACATGATCCCCCATGTTGTGCAAAAAAGCGGTTAGCTCCTTCGGTC
CTCCGATCGTTGTCAGAAGTAAGTTGGCCGCAGTGTTATCACTCATGGTTATGGCAGCACTGCATAATTC
TCTTACTGTCATGCCATCCGTAAGATGCTTTTCTGTGACTGGTGAGTACTCAACCAAGTCATTCTGAGAA
TAGTGTATGCGGCGACCGAGTTGCTCTTGCCCGGCGTCAACACGGGATAATACCGCGCCACATAGCAGAA
CTTTAAAAGTGCTCATCATTGGAAAACGTTCTTCGGGGCGAAAACTCTCAAGGATCTTACCGCTGTTGAG
ATCCAGTTCGATGTAACCCACTCGTGCACCCAACTGATCTTCAGCATCTTTTACTTTCACCAGCGTTTCT
GGGTGAGCAAAAACAGGAAGGCAAAATGCCGCAAAAAAGGGAATAAGGGCGACACGGAAATGTTGAATAC
TCATACTCTTCCTTTTTCAATATTATTGAAGCATTTATCAGGGTTATTGTCTCATGAGCGGATACATATT
TGAATGTATTTAGAAAAATAAACAAATAGGGGTTCCGCGCACATTTCCCCGAAAAGTGCCACCTGACGTC
TAAGAAACCATTATTATCATGACATTAACCTATAAAAATAGGCGTATCACGAGGCCCTTTCGT
Features (pLannotate 1.2.2; 11 found; start..end, strand, type, name):
     56..2568    +  promoter       Ac5 promoter: Drosophila melanogaster actin 5C promoter
   2595..2620    +  CDS            3xMyc (fragment): 3 tandem Myc epitope tags
   2649..2762    +  CDS            SBP: streptavidin-binding peptide selected from a peptide library; binds streptavidin with nanomolar affinity (Keefe et al., 2001)
   3414..4154    +  CDS            DCP2 (fragment): DCP2_HUMAN - Also known as NUDT20. Experimental evidence at protein level: Swiss-Prot protein existence level 1. Decapping metalloenzyme that catalyzes the cleavage of the cap structure on mRNAs (PubMed:12417715, PubMed:12218187, PubMed:12923261, PubMed:21070968, PubMed:28002401). Removes the 7- methyl guanine cap structure from mRNA molecules, yielding a 5'- phosphorylated mRNA fragment and 7m-GDP (PubMed:12486012, PubMed:12923261, PubMed:21070968, PubMed:28002401). Necessary for the degradation of mRNAs, both in normal mRNA turnover and in nonsense- mediated mRNA decay (PubMed:14527413). Pla
   5188..5229    +  CDS            V5 tag: epitope tag from simian virus 5
   5329..5463    -  polyA_signal   SV40 poly(A) signal: SV40 polyadenylation signal
   5486..5570    -  CDS            large T antigen (fragment): large T antigen from SV40 (simian virus 40)
   5571..6041    +  CDS            TcR (fragment): tetracycline efflux protein; tet; confers resistance to tetracycline
   6085..6673    -  rep_origin     ori: high-copy-number ColE1/pMB1/pBR322/pUC origin of replication
   6844..7704    -  CDS            AmpR: β-lactamase; bla; confers resistance to ampicillin, carbenicillin, and related antibiotics
   7705..7809    -  promoter       AmpR promoter: bla
