[The description below was written by a language model from this plasmid's Addgene catalogue record and pLannotate feature annotations shown in this document.]
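Description:
pAc5.1B-myc-SBP-DmDCP2-E361A-dsRNAres_J is a 7.9 kb insect-cell expression plasmid for producing a tagged mutant form of the Drosophila melanogaster mRNA decapping enzyme DCP2. The catalogue lists the backbone as unknown, although the name and annotated parts point to a pAc5.1B-type vector. It is propagated in E. coli through a ColE1/pUC-type origin and selected with ampicillin via the bla gene and its promoter. The record calls it low copy even though the annotated origin is of the high-copy class. Short fragments annotated as a tetracycline resistance gene and SV40 large T antigen appear to be non-functional backbone remnants.

Expression is driven by the Drosophila actin 5C promoter, a strong constitutive promoter in fly cell lines, and an SV40 polyadenylation signal lies downstream of the insert. The open reading frame starts with a Myc epitope (annotated as a fragment of a 3xMyc element) followed by a streptavidin-binding peptide, allowing immunodetection and affinity pulldown on streptavidin resin. The DCP2 coding region comes next. The annotation tool marks only its conserved portion, by homology to human DCP2, but the record gives the insert as the fly gene. A vector-derived V5 tag sits downstream of the insert; the record does not state whether it is in frame and translated.

E361A denotes a glutamate-to-alanine substitution, whose functional effect is not described in the record. "dsRNAres" indicates that the coding sequence has been altered to resist a dsRNA targeting the endogenous transcript. This design suits complementation experiments in which endogenous DCP2 is depleted by RNAi and replaced by the tagged mutant, though the stated purpose is simply insect expression.
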