Addgene plasmid #146630: pAc5.1B-myc-SBP-DmDCP2-E361A-dsRNAres_J
Purpose: Insect Expression of DmDCP2-E361A-dsRNAres
Depositing lab: Elisa Izaurralde. Depositing organization: Max Planck Institute for Developmental Biology.
Backbone
  Vector backbone: Unknown
  Vector type: Insect Expression
Growth in bacteria
  Bacterial resistance: Ampicillin, 100 μg/mL
  Growth temperature: 37°C
  Growth strain: DH5alpha
  Copy number: Low Copy
Gene/Insert
  Gene/Insert name: DmDCP2-E361A-dsRNAres
  Species: D. melanogaster (fly)
  Entrez Gene: DCP2 (a.k.a. Dmel_CG6169, BEST:LD07107, CG6169, DCp2p, Dcp2, Dmel\CG6169, LD07107, dDCP2, dDcp, dDcp2, dcp2, l(3)tb)
  Cloning method: Unknown
Terms and licenses: Academic/Nonprofit Terms; Industry Terms: Not Available to Industry
Depositor comments: sequence given by NCBI: NM_140548.3 Plasmids from this collection were made available to the research community and donated after the lab closed. Please note that the sequence provided by the depositing laboratory may be theoretical/predicted or based on Sanger sequencing results. There may be discrepancies between sequencing results obtained by Addgene and the depositor sequence. If an Addgene verified sequence is not available, please contact before placing your order to request that our lab fully sequence the plasmid.
How to cite: pAc5.1B-myc-SBP-DmDCP2-E361A-dsRNAres_J was a gift from Elisa Izaurralde (Addgene plasmid # 146630 ; http://n2t.net/addgene:146630 ; RRID:Addgene_146630)
